Addgene plasmid #105146: pFA6a- mEGFP-kanMX6
Purpose: Yeast gene targeting
Depositing lab: Thomas Pollard & Jian-Qiu Wu. Depositing organization: Yale University. Publication: Spatial and temporal pathway for assembly and constriction of the contractile ring in fission yeast cytokinesis. Wu JQ, Kuhn JR, Kovar DR, Pollard TD. Dev Cell. 2003 Nov;5(5):723-34. S1534-5807(03)00324-1 PubMed 14602073.
Backbone
  Vector backbone: pFA6a
  Backbone size w/o insert (bp): 4170
  Vector type: Bacterial Expression, Yeast Expression
  Selectable markers: KanMX6 (select with G418)
Growth in bacteria
  Bacterial resistance: Ampicillin, 100 μg/mL
  Growth temperature: 37°C
  Growth strain: DH5alpha
  Copy number: High Copy
Gene/Insert
  Gene/Insert name: mEGFP-kanMX6 (alt name: monomeric enhanced GFP)
  Insert size (bp): 720
  Mutation: A206K
  Tag / fusion protein: mEGFP (C terminal on insert)
  Cloning method: Restriction Enzyme; 5′ cloning site PacI (not destroyed); 3′ cloning site AscI (not destroyed)
Terms and licenses: Academic/Nonprofit Terms; Industry Terms: Not Available to Industry
Depositor comments: it is more thermal stable than GFP(S65T) The sizes of backbone and inserts are approximate, and do not include the selectable marker.
How to cite: pFA6a- mEGFP-kanMX6 was a gift from Thomas Pollard & Jian-Qiu Wu (Addgene plasmid # 105146 ; http://n2t.net/addgene:105146 ; RRID:Addgene_105146)
