[The description below was written by a language model from this plasmid's Addgene catalogue record and pLannotate feature annotations shown in this document.]
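Description:
pFA6a-mEGFP-kanMX6 is a yeast gene-targeting template plasmid built on the pFA6a backbone. It is not designed to replicate in yeast: the feature table shows no yeast origin or centromere, only a high-copy ColE1/pUC-type origin and an ampicillin resistance gene (β-lactamase with its own promoter) for propagation and selection in E. coli. Short fragments annotated as bom, rop and lacI are backbone remnants, and SP6 and T7 phage promoters flank the cassette region, facing inward from either side.

The payload is a tagging module of three parts in the same orientation: a GFP coding sequence, the S. cerevisiae ADH1 transcription terminator, and the kanMX marker, which confers G418 resistance in yeast. The fluorescent protein is monomeric enhanced GFP, carrying the A206K substitution that reduces the tendency of GFP to dimerise; it sits between PacI and AscI sites that were retained, so the tag can be exchanged for another. The depositors note that it is more thermally stable than GFP(S65T). No yeast promoter is annotated upstream of the GFP, consistent with a module intended to be fused in frame to the 3′ end of a chromosomal gene, so that the tagged protein is expressed from its native promoter and terminated by the ADH1 element.

Plasmids of this family are generally used as PCR templates, with the amplified cassette integrated by homologous recombination at the target locus and transformants selected on G418. The stated purpose is simply yeast gene targeting, and the associated work concerns contractile ring assembly during fission yeast cytokinesis. The depositors describe the listed backbone and insert sizes as approximate and excluding the marker; the sequenced record is 4,882 nt.
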