Features (pLannotate 1.2.2; 11 found; start..end, strand, type, name):
     10..61      +  misc_feature   bom (fragment): basis of mobility region from pBR322
    124..142     +  promoter       SP6 promoter: promoter for bacteriophage SP6 RNA polymerase
    203..916     +  CDS            GFP: Aequoria victoria green fluorescent protein
    937..1124    +  terminator     ADH1 terminator: S. cerevisiae ADH1; transcription terminator for the S. cerevisiae alcohol dehydrogenase 1 (ADH1) gene
   1199..2555    +  gene           kanMX: yeast selectable marker conferring kanamycin resistance (Wach et al., 1994)
   2660..2678    -  promoter       T7 promoter: promoter for bacteriophage T7 RNA polymerase
   2700..2753    -  CDS            lacI (fragment): lac repressor; lacI; The lac repressor binds to the lac operator to inhibit transcription in E. coli. This inhibition can be relieved by adding lactose or isopropyl-β-D-thiogalactopyranoside (IPTG).
   2936..3524    -  rep_origin     ori: high-copy-number ColE1/pMB1/pBR322/pUC origin of replication
   3695..4555    -  CDS            AmpR: β-lactamase; bla; confers resistance to ampicillin, carbenicillin, and related antibiotics
   4556..4660    -  promoter       AmpR promoter: bla
   4755..4790    +  CDS            rop (fragment): Rop protein, which maintains plasmids at low copy number; rop
>Addgene plasmid #105146 | pFA6a- mEGFP-kanMX6 | addgene full sequence | sequence record 203672 | Addgene NGS Result
GTGTCGGGGCTGGCTTAACTATGCGGCATCAGAGCAGATTGTACTGAGAGTGCACCATATGGACATATTG
TCGTTAGAACGCGGCTACAATTAATACATAACCTTATGTATCATACACATACGATTTAGGTGACACTATA
GAACGCGGCCGCCAGCTGAAGCTTCGTACGCTGCAGGTCGACGGATCCCCGGGTTAATTAACAGTAAAGG
AGAAGAACTTTTCACTGGAGTTGTCCCAATTCTTGTTGAATTAGATGGTGACGTTAATGGGCACAAATTT
TCTGTCAGTGGAGAGGGTGAAGGTGATGCAACATACGGAAAACTTACCCTTAAATTTATTTGCACTACTG
GAAAACTACCTGTTCCATGGCCAACACTTGTCACTACTCTGACTTATGGTGTTCAATGCTTTTCAAGATA
CCCAGATCATATGAAACAGCATGACTTTTTCAAGAGTGCCATGCCCGAAGGTTATGTACAGGAAAGAACT
ATATTTTTCAAAGATGACGGGAACTACAAGACACGTGCTGAAGTCAAGTTTGAAGGTGATACCCTTGTTA
ATAGAATCGAGTTAAAAGGTATTGATTTTAAAGAAGATGGAAACATTCTTGGACACAAATTGGAATACAA
CTATAACTCACACAATGTATACATCATGGCAGACAAACAAAAGAATGGAATCAAAGTTAACTTCAAAATT
AGACACAACATTGAAGATGGAAGCGTTCAACTAGCAGACCATTATCAACAAAATACTCCAATTGGCGATG
GCCCTGTCCTTTCACCAGACAACCATTACCTGTCCACACAATCTAAGCTTTCGAAAGATCCCAACGAAAA
GAGAGACCACATGGTCCTTCTTGAGTTTGTAACAGCTGCTGGGATTACACATGGCATGGATGAACTATAC
AAATAGGGCGCGCCACTTCTAAATAAGCGAATTTCTTATGATTTATGATTTTTATTATTAAATAAGTTAT
AAAAAAAATAAGTGTATACAAATTTTAAAGTGACTCTTAGGTTTTAAAACGAAAATTCTTATTCTTGAGT
AACTCTTTCCTGTAGGTCAGGTTGCTTTCTCAGGTATAGTATGAGGTCGCTCTTATTGACCACACCTCTA
CCGGCAGATCCGCTAGGGATAACAGGGTAATATAGATCTGTTTAGCTTGCCTCGTCCCCGCCGGGTCACC
CGGCCAGCGACATGGAGGCCCAGAATACCCTCCTTGACAGTCTTGACGTGCGCAGCTCAGGGGCATGATG
TGACTGTCGCCCGTACATTTAGCCCATACATCCCCATGTATAATCATTTGCATCCATACATTTTGATGGC
CGCACGGCGCGAAGCAAAAATTACGGCTCCTCGCTGCAGACCTGCGAGCAGGGAAACGCTCCCCTCACAG
ACGCGTTGAATTGTCCCCACGCCGCGCCCCTGTAGAGAAATATAAAAGGTTAGGATTTGCCACTGAGGTT
CTTCTTTCATATACTTCCTTTTAAAATCTTGCTAGGATACAGTTCTCACATCACATCCGAACATAAACAA
CCATGGGTAAGGAAAAGACTCACGTTTCGAGGCCGCGATTAAATTCCAACATGGATGCTGATTTATATGG
GTATAAATGGGCTCGCGATAATGTCGGGCAATCAGGTGCGACAATCTATCGATTGTATGGGAAGCCCGAT
GCGCCAGAGTTGTTTCTGAAACATGGCAAAGGTAGCGTTGCCAATGATGTTACAGATGAGATGGTCAGAC
TAAACTGGCTGACGGAATTTATGCCTCTTCCGACCATCAAGCATTTTATCCGTACTCCTGATGATGCATG
GTTACTCACCACTGCGATCCCCGGCAAAACAGCATTCCAGGTATTAGAAGAATATCCTGATTCAGGTGAA
AATATTGTTGATGCGCTGGCAGTGTTCCTGCGCCGGTTGCATTCGATTCCTGTTTGTAATTGTCCTTTTA
ACAGCGATCGCGTATTTCGTCTCGCTCAGGCGCAATCACGAATGAATAACGGTTTGGTTGATGCGAGTGA
TTTTGATGACGAGCGTAATGGCTGGCCTGTTGAACAAGTCTGGAAAGAAATGCATAAGCTTTTGCCATTC
TCACCGGATTCAGTCGTCACTCATGGTGATTTCTCACTTGATAACCTTATTTTTGACGAGGGGAAATTAA
TAGGTTGTATTGATGTTGGACGAGTCGGAATCGCAGACCGATACCAGGATCTTGCCATCCTATGGAACTG
CCTCGGTGAGTTTTCTCCTTCATTACAGAAACGGCTTTTTCAAAAATATGGTATTGATAATCCTGATATG
AATAAATTGCAGTTTCATTTGATGCTCGATGAGTTTTTCTAATCAGTACTGACAATAAAAAGATTCTTGT
TTTCAAGAACTTGTCATTTGTATAGTTTTTTTATATTGTAGTTGTTCTATTTTAATCAAATGTTAGCGTG
ATTTATATTTTTTTTCGCCTCGACATCATCTGCCCAGATGCGAAGTTAAGTGCGCAGAAAGTAATATCAT
GCGTCAATCGTATGTGAATGCTGGTCGCTATACTGCTGTCGATTCGATACTAACGCCGCCATCCAGTTTA
AACGAGCTCGAATTCATCGATGATATCAGATCCACTAGTGGCCTATGCGGCCGCGGATCTGCCGGTCTCC
CTATAGTGAGTCGTATTAATTTCGATAAGCCAGGTTAACCTGCATTAATGAATCGGCCAACGCGCGGGGA
GAGGCGGTTTGCGTATTGGGCGCTCTTCCGCTTCCTCGCTCACTGACTCGCTGCGCTCGGTCGTTCGGCT
GCGGCGAGCGGTATCAGCTCACTCAAAGGCGGTAATACGGTTATCCACAGAATCAGGGGATAACGCAGGA
AAGAACATGTGAGCAAAAGGCCAGCAAAAGGCCAGGAACCGTAAAAAGGCCGCGTTGCTGGCGTTTTTCC
ATAGGCTCCGCCCCCCTGACGAGCATCACAAAAATCGACGCTCAAGTCAGAGGTGGCGAAACCCGACAGG
ACTATAAAGATACCAGGCGTTTCCCCCTGGAAGCTCCCTCGTGCGCTCTCCTGTTCCGACCCTGCCGCTT
ACCGGATACCTGTCCGCCTTTCTCCCTTCGGGAAGCGTGGCGCTTTCTCATAGCTCACGCTGTAGGTATC
TCAGTTCGGTGTAGGTCGTTCGCTCCAAGCTGGGCTGTGTGCACGAACCCCCCGTTCAGCCCGACCGCTG
CGCCTTATCCGGTAACTATCGTCTTGAGTCCAACCCGGTAAGACACGACTTATCGCCACTGGCAGCAGCC
ACTGGTAACAGGATTAGCAGAGCGAGGTATGTAGGCGGTGCTACAGAGTTCTTGAAGTGGTGGCCTAACT
ACGGCTACACTAGAAGAACAGTATTTGGTATCTGCGCTCTGCTGAAGCCAGTTACCTTCGGAAAAAGAGT
TGGTAGCTCTTGATCCGGCAAACAAACCACCGCTGGTAGCGGTGGTTTTTTTGTTTGCAAGCAGCAGATT
ACGCGCAGAAAAAAAGGATCTCAAGAAGATCCTTTGATCTTTTCTACGGGGTCTGACGCTCAGTGGAACG
AAAACTCACGTTAAGGGATTTTGGTCATGAGATTATCAAAAAGGATCTTCACCTAGATCCTTTTAAATTA
AAAATGAAGTTTTAAATCAATCTAAAGTATATATGAGTAAACTTGGTCTGACAGTTACCAATGCTTAATC
AGTGAGGCACCTATCTCAGCGATCTGTCTATTTCGTTCATCCATAGTTGCCTGACTCCCCGTCGTGTAGA
TAACTACGATACGGGAGGGCTTACCATCTGGCCCCAGTGCTGCAATGATACCGCGAGACCCACGCTCACC
GGCTCCAGATTTATCAGCAATAAACCAGCCAGCCGGAAGGGCCGAGCGCAGAAGTGGTCCTGCAACTTTA
TCCGCCTCCATCCAGTCTATTAATTGTTGCCGGGAAGCTAGAGTAAGTAGTTCGCCAGTTAATAGTTTGC
GCAACGTTGTTGCCATTGCTACAGGCATCGTGGTGTCACGCTCGTCGTTTGGTATGGCTTCATTCAGCTC
CGGTTCCCAACGATCAAGGCGAGTTACATGATCCCCCATGTTGTGCAAAAAAGCGGTTAGCTCCTTCGGT
CCTCCGATCGTTGTCAGAAGTAAGTTGGCCGCAGTGTTATCACTCATGGTTATGGCAGCACTGCATAATT
CTCTTACTGTCATGCCATCCGTAAGATGCTTTTCTGTGACTGGTGAGTACTCAACCAAGTCATTCTGAGA
ATAGTGTATGCGGCGACCGAGTTGCTCTTGCCCGGCGTCAATACGGGATAATACCGCGCCACATAGCAGA
ACTTTAAAAGTGCTCATCATTGGAAAACGTTCTTCGGGGCGAAAACTCTCAAGGATCTTACCGCTGTTGA
GATCCAGTTCGATGTAACCCACTCGTGCACCCAACTGATCTTCAGCATCTTTTACTTTCACCAGCGTTTC
TGGGTGAGCAAAAACAGGAAGGCAAAATGCCGCAAAAAAGGGAATAAGGGCGACACGGAAATGTTGAATA
CTCATACTCTTCCTTTTTCAATATTATTGAAGCATTTATCAGGGTTATTGTCTCATGAGCGGATACATAT
TTGAATGTATTTAGAAAAATAAACAAATAGGGGTTCCGCGCACATTTCCCCGAAAAGTGCCACCTGACGT
CTAAGAAACCATTATTATCATGACATTAACCTATAAAAATAGGCGTATCACGAGGCCCTTTCGTCTCGCG
CGTTTCGGTGATGACGGTGAAAACCTCTGACACATGCAGCTCCCGGAGACGGTCACAGCTTGTCTGTAAG
CGGATGCCGGGAGCAGACAAGCCCGTCAGGGCGCGTCAGCGGGTGTTGGCGG
